>Addgene plasmid #70414 | R777-E130 Hs.MDM2-nostop | depositor full sequence | sequence record 125863 | Full Sequence
TTAACGCTAGCATGGATGTTTTCCCAGTCACGACGTTGTAAAACGACGGCCAGTCTTAAAATTCGAGCTC
GGTCCGAGGATCCGAAATAATGATTTTATTTTGACTGATAGTGACCTGTTCGTTGCAACAAATTGATAAG
CAATGCTTTTTTATAATGCCAACTTTGTACAAAAAAGTTGGCACCATGGTGAGGAGCAGGCAAATGTGCA
ATACCAACATGTCTGTACCTACTGATGGTGCTGTAACCACCTCACAGATTCCAGCTTCGGAACAAGAGAC
CCTGGTTAGACCAAAGCCATTGCTTTTGAAGTTATTAAAGTCTGTTGGTGCACAAAAAGACACTTATACT
ATGAAAGAGGTTCTTTTTTATCTTGGCCAGTATATTATGACTAAACGATTATATGATGAGAAGCAACAAC
ATATTGTATATTGTTCAAATGATCTTCTAGGAGATTTGTTTGGCGTGCCAAGCTTCTCTGTGAAAGAGCA
CAGGAAAATATATACCATGATCTACAGGAACTTGGTAGTAGTCAATCAGCAGGAATCATCGGACTCAGGT
ACATCTGTGAGTGAGAACAGGTGTCACCTTGAAGGTGGGAGTGATCAAAAGGACCTTGTACAAGAGCTTC
AGGAAGAGAAACCTTCATCTTCACATTTGGTTTCTAGACCATCTACCTCATCTAGAAGGAGAGCAATTAG
TGAGACAGAAGAAAATTCAGATGAATTATCTGGTGAACGACAAAGAAAACGCCACAAATCTGATAGTATT
TCCCTTTCCTTTGATGAAAGCCTGGCTCTGTGTGTAATAAGGGAGATATGTTGTGAAAGAAGCAGTAGCA
GTGAATCTACAGGGACGCCATCGAATCCGGATCTTGATGCTGGTGTAAGTGAACATTCAGGTGATTGGTT
GGATCAGGATTCAGTTTCAGATCAGTTTAGTGTAGAATTTGAAGTTGAATCTCTCGACTCAGAAGATTAT
AGCCTTAGTGAAGAAGGACAAGAACTCTCAGATGAAGATGATGAGGTATATCAAGTTACTGTGTATCAGG
CAGGGGAGAGTGATACAGATTCATTTGAAGAAGATCCTGAAATTTCCTTAGCTGACTATTGGAAATGCAC
TTCATGCAATGAAATGAATCCCCCCCTTCCATCACATTGCAACAGATGTTGGGCCCTTCGTGAGAATTGG
CTTCCTGAAGATAAAGGGAAAGATAAAGGGGAAATCTCTGAGAAAGCCAAACTGGAAAACTCAACACAAG
CTGAAGAGGGCTTTGATGTTCCTGATTGTAAAAAAACTATAGTGAATGATTCCAGAGAGTCATGTGTTGA
AGAAAATGATGATAAAATTACACAAGCTTCACAATCACAAGAAAGTGAAGACTATTCTCAGCCATCAACT
TCTAGTAGCATTATTTATAGCAGCCAAGAAGATGTGAAAGAGTTTGAAAGGGAAGAAACCCAAGACAAAG
AAGAGAGTGTGGAATCTAGTTTGCCCCTTAATGCCATTGAACCTTGTGTGATTTGTCAAGGTCGACCTAA
AAATGGTTGCATTGTCCATGGCAAAACAGGACATCTTATGGCCTGCTTTACATGTGCAAAGAAGCTAAAG
AAAAGGAATAAGCCCTGCCCAGTATGTAGACAACCAATTCAAATGATTGTGCTAACTTATTTCCCCTCAA
CTTTCTTGTACAAAGTTGGCATTATAGGAAAGCATTGCTTATCAATTTGTTGCAACGAACAGGTCACTAT
CAGTCAAAATAAAATCATTATTTGCATGCAAGCTTAGATCCTCTAGACCAGCCAGGACAGAAATGCCTCG
ACTTCGCTGCTACCCAAGGTTGCCGGGTGACGCACACCGTGGAAACGGATGAAGGCACGAACCCAGTGGA
CATAAGCCTGTTCGGTTCGTAAGCTGTAATGCAAGTAGCGTATGCGCTCACGCAACTGGTCCAGAACCTT
GACCGAACGCAGCGGTGGTAACGGCGCAGTGGCGGTTTTCATGGCTTGTTATGACTGTTTTTTTGGGGTA
CAGTCTATGCCTCGGGCATCCAAGCAGCAAGCGCGTTACGCCGTGGGTCGATGTTTGATGTTATGGAGCA
GCAACGATGTTACGCAGCAGGGCAGTCGCCCTAAAACAAAGTTAAACATTATGAGGGAAGCGGTGATCGC
CGAAGTATCGACTCAACTATCAGAGGTAGTTGGCGTCATCGAGCGCCATCTCGAACCGACGTTGCTGGCC
GTACATTTGTACGGCTCCGCAGTGGATGGCGGCCTGAAGCCACACAGTGATATTGATTTGCTGGTTACGG
TGACCGTAAGGCTTGATGAAACAACGCGGCGAGCTTTGATCAACGACCTTTTGGAAACTTCGGCTTCCCC
TGGAGAGAGCGAGATTCTCCGCGCTGTAGAAGTCACCATTGTTGTGCACGACGACATCATTCCGTGGCGT
TATCCAGCTAAGCGCGAACTGCAATTTGGAGAATGGCAGCGCAATGACATTCTTGCAGGTATCTTCGAGC
CAGCCACGATCGACATTGATCTGGCTATCTTGCTGACAAAAGCAAGAGAACATAGCGTTGCCTTGGTAGG
TCCAGCGGCGGAGGAACTCTTTGATCCGGTTCCTGAACAGGATCTATTTGAGGCGCTAAATGAAACCTTA
ACGCTATGGAACTCGCCGCCCGACTGGGCTGGCGATGAGCGAAATGTAGTGCTTACGTTGTCCCGCATTT
GGTACAGCGCAGTAACCGGCAAAATCGCGCCGAAGGATGTCGCTGCCGACTGGGCAATGGAGCGCCTGCC
GGCCCAGTATCAGCCCGTCATACTTGAAGCTAGACAGGCTTATCTTGGACAAGAAGAAGATCGCTTGGCC
TCGCGCGCAGATCAGTTGGAAGAATTTGTCCACTACGTGAAAGGCGAGATCACCAAGGTAGTCGGCAAAT
AACCCTCGAGCCACCCATGACCAAAATCCCTTAACGTGAGTTACGCGTCGTTCCACTGAGCGTCAGACCC
CGTAGAAAAGATCAAAGGATCTTCTTGAGATCCTTTTTTTCTGCGCGTAATCTGCTGCTTGCAAACAAAA
AAACCACCGCTACCAGCGGTGGTTTGTTTGCCGGATCAAGAGCTACCAACTCTTTTTCCGAAGGTAACTG
GCTTCAGCAGAGCGCAGATACCAAATACTGTCCTTCTAGTGTAGCCGTAGTTAGGCCACCACTTCAAGAA
CTCTGTAGCACCGCCTACATACCTCGCTCTGCTAATCCTGTTACCAGTGGCTGCTGCCAGTGGCGATAAG
TCGTGTCTTACCGGGTTGGACTCAAGACGATAGTTACCGGATAAGGCGCAGCGGTCGGGCTGAACGGGGG
GTTCGTGCACACAGCCCAGCTTGGAGCGAACGACCTACACCGAACTGAGATACCTACAGCGTGAGCATTG
AGAAAGCGCCACGCTTCCCGAAGGGAGAAAGGCGGACAGGTATCCGGTAAGCGGCAGGGTCGGAACAGGA
GAGCGCACGAGGGAGCTTCCAGGGGGAAACGCCTGGTATCTTTATAGTCCTGTCGGGTTTCGCCACCTCT
GACTTGAGCGTCGATTTTTGTGATGCTCGTCAGGGGGGCGGAGCCTATGGAAAAACGCCAGCAACGCGGC
CTTTTTACGGTTCCTGGCCTTTTGCTGGCCTTTTGCTCACATGTTCTTTCCTGCGTTATCCCCTGATTCT
GTGGATAACCGTATTACCGCCTTTGAGTGAGCTGATACCGCTCGCCGCAGCCGAACGACCGAGCGCAGCG
AGTCAGTGAGCGAGGAAGCGGAAGAGCGCCCAATACGCAAACCGCCTCTCCCCGCGCGTTGGCCGATTCA
TTAATGCAGCTGGCACGACAGGTTTCCCGACTGGAAAGCGGGCAGTGAGCGCAACGCAATTAATACGCGT
ACCGCTAGCCAGGAAGAGTTTGTAGAAACGCAAAAAGGCCATCCGTCAGGATGGCCTTCTGCTTAGTTTG
ATGCCTGGCAGTTTATGGCGGGCGTCCTGCCCGCCACCCTCCGGGCCGTTGCTTCACAACGTTCAAATCC
GCTCCCGGCGGATTTGTCCTACTCAGGAGAGCGTTCACCGACAAACAACAGATAAAACGAAAGGCCCAGT
CTTCCGACTGAGCCTTTCGTTTTATTTGATGCCTGGCAGTTCCCTACTCTCGCG
Features (pLannotate 1.2.2; 11 found; start..end, strand, type, name):
     18..54      -  CDS            lacZα (fragment): LacZα fragment of β-galactosidase; lacZ fragment
     85..180     +  protein_bind   attL3: mutant version of attL; recombination site for the Gateway® LR reaction LR Clonase™
    204..1676    +  CDS            MDM2: MDM2_HUMAN - Experimental evidence at protein level: Swiss-Prot protein existence level 1. E3 ubiquitin-protein ligase that mediates ubiquitination of p53/TP53, leading to its degradation by the proteasome. Inhibits p53/TP53- and p73/TP73-mediated cell cycle arrest and apoptosis by binding its transcriptional activation domain. Also acts as a ubiquitin ligase E3 toward itself and ARRB1. Permits the nuclear export of p53/TP53. Promotes proteasome-dependent ubiquitin-independent degradation of retinoblastoma RB1 protein. Inhibits DAXX-mediated apoptosis by inducing its ubiquitination and degrada
   1681..1774    -  protein_bind   attL2 (fragment): mutant version of attL; recombination site for the Gateway® LR reaction LR Clonase™
   1889..1912    +  promoter       Pc promoter (fragment): intI1 (promoter lies within the coding sequence); class 1 integron promoter
   2088..2144    +  CDS            GmR (fragment): gentamycin acetyltransferase; aacC1; confers resistance to gentamycin
   2151..2942    +  CDS            SmR: aminoglycoside adenylyltransferase (Murphy, 1985); aadA; confers resistance to spectinomycin and streptomycin
   3035..3623    +  rep_origin     ori: high-copy-number ColE1/pMB1/pBR322/pUC origin of replication
   3806..3898    +  CDS            lacI (fragment): lac repressor; lacI; The lac repressor binds to the lac operator to inhibit transcription in E. coli. This inhibition can be relieved by adding lactose or isopropyl-β-D-thiogalactopyranoside (IPTG).
   3953..3980    -  terminator     rrnB T2 terminator: transcription terminator T2 from the E. coli rrnB gene
   4112..4155    +  terminator     rrnB T1 terminator: Escherichia coli rrnB; transcription terminator T1 from the E. coli rrnB gene
