>Addgene plasmid #70414 | R777-E130 Hs.MDM2-nostop | addgene full sequence | sequence record 333505 | Addgene NGS Result
CCCAGTCACGACGTTGTAAAACGACGGCCAGTCTTAAAATTCGAGCTCGGTCCGAGGATCCGAAATAATG
ATTTTATTTTGACTGATAGTGACCTGTTCGTTGCAACAAATTGATAAGCAATGCTTTTTTATAATGCCAA
CTTTGTACAAAAAAGTTGGCACCATGGTGAGGAGCAGGCAAATGTGCAATACCAACATGTCTGTACCTAC
TGATGGTGCTGTAACCACCTCACAGATTCCAGCTTCGGAACAAGAGACCCTGGTTAGACCAAAGCCATTG
CTTTTGAAGTTATTAAAGTCTGTTGGTGCACAAAAAGACACTTATACTATGAAAGAGGTTCTTTTTTATC
TTGGCCAGTATATTATGACTAAACGATTATATGATGAGAAGCAACAACATATTGTATATTGTTCAAATGA
TCTTCTAGGAGATTTGTTTGGCGTGCCAAGCTTCTCTGTGAAAGAGCACAGGAAAATATATACCATGATC
TACAGGAACTTGGTAGTAGTCAATCAGCAGGAATCATCGGACTCAGGTACATCTGTGAGTGAGAACAGGT
GTCACCTTGAAGGTGGGAGTGATCAAAAGGACCTTGTACAAGAGCTTCAGGAAGAGAAACCTTCATCTTC
ACATTTGGTTTCTAGACCATCTACCTCATCTAGAAGGAGAGCAATTAGTGAGACAGAAGAAAATTCAGAT
GAATTATCTGGTGAACGACAAAGAAAACGCCACAAATCTGATAGTATTTCCCTTTCCTTTGATGAAAGCC
TGGCTCTGTGTGTAATAAGGGAGATATGTTGTGAAAGAAGCAGTAGCAGTGAATCTACAGGGACGCCATC
GAATCCGGATCTTGATGCTGGTGTAAGTGAACATTCAGGTGATTGGTTGGATCAGGATTCAGTTTCAGAT
CAGTTTAGTGTAGAATTTGAAGTTGAATCTCTCGACTCAGAAGATTATAGCCTTAGTGAAGAAGGACAAG
AACTCTCAGATGAAGATGATGAGGTATATCAAGTTACTGTGTATCAGGCAGGGGAGAGTGATACAGATTC
ATTTGAAGAAGATCCTGAAATTTCCTTAGCTGACTATTGGAAATGCACTTCATGCAATGAAATGAATCCC
CCCCTTCCATCACATTGCAACAGATGTTGGGCCCTTCGTGAGAATTGGCTTCCTGAAGATAAAGGGAAAG
ATAAAGGGGAAATCTCTGAGAAAGCCAAACTGGAAAACTCAACACAAGCTGAAGAGGGCTTTGATGTTCC
TGATTGTAAAAAAACTATAGTGAATGATTCCAGAGAGTCATGTGTTGAAGAAAATGATGATAAAATTACA
CAAGCTTCACAATCACAAGAAAGTGAAGACTATTCTCAGCCATCAACTTCTAGTAGCATTATTTATAGCA
GCCAAGAAGATGTGAAAGAGTTTGAAAGGGAAGAAACCCAAGACAAAGAAGAGAGTGTGGAATCTAGTTT
GCCCCTTAATGCCATTGAACCTTGTGTGATTTGTCAAGGTCGACCTAAAAATGGTTGCATTGTCCATGGC
AAAACAGGACATCTTATGGCCTGCTTTACATGTGCAAAGAAGCTAAAGAAAAGGAATAAGCCCTGCCCAG
TATGTAGACAACCAATTCAAATGATTGTGCTAACTTATTTCCCCTCAACTTTCTTGTACAAAGTTGGCAT
TATAGGAAAGCATTGCTTATCAATTTGTTGCAACGAACAGGTCACTATCAGTCAAAATAAAATCATTATT
TGCATGCAAGCTTAGATCCTCTAGACCAGCCAGGACAGAAATGCCTCGACTTCGCTGCTACCCAAGGTTG
CCGGGTGACGCACACCGTGGAAACGGATGAAGGCACGAACCCAGTGGACATAAGCCTGTTCGGTTCGTAA
GCTGTAATGCAAGTAGCGTATGCGCTCACGCAACTGGTCCAGAACCTTGACCGAACGCAGCGGTGGTAAC
GGCGCAGTGGCGGTTTTCATGGCTTGTTATGACTGTTTTTTTGGGGTACAGTCTATGCCTCGGGCATCCA
AGCAGCAAGCGCGTTACGCCGTGGGTCGATGTTTGATGTTATGGAGCAGCAACGATGTTACGCAGCAGGG
CAGTCGCCCTAAAACAAAGTTAAACATTATGAGGGAAGCGGTGATCGCCGAAGTATCGACTCAACTATCA
GAGGTAGTTGGCGTCATCGAGCGCCATCTCGAACCGACGTTGCTGGCCGTACATTTGTACGGCTCCGCAG
TGGATGGCGGCCTGAAGCCACACAGTGATATTGATTTGCTGGTTACGGTGACCGTAAGGCTTGATGAAAC
AACGCGGCGAGCTTTGATCAACGACCTTTTGGAAACTTCGGCTTCCCCTGGAGAGAGCGAGATTCTCCGC
GCTGTAGAAGTCACCATTGTTGTGCACGACGACATCATTCCGTGGCGTTATCCAGCTAAGCGCGAACTGC
AATTTGGAGAATGGCAGCGCAATGACATTCTTGCAGGTATCTTCGAGCCAGCCACGATCGACATTGATCT
GGCTATCTTGCTGACAAAAGCAAGAGAACATAGCGTTGCCTTGGTAGGTCCAGCGGCGGAGGAACTCTTT
GATCCGGTTCCTGAACAGGATCTATTTGAGGCGCTAAATGAAACCTTAACGCTATGGAACTCGCCGCCCG
ACTGGGCTGGCGATGAGCGAAATGTAGTGCTTACGTTGTCCCGCATTTGGTACAGCGCAGTAACCGGCAA
AATCGCGCCGAAGGATGTCGCTGCCGACTGGGCAATGGAGCGCCTGCCGGCCCAGTATCAGCCCGTCATA
CTTGAAGCTAGACAGGCTTATCTTGGACAAGAAGAAGATCGCTTGGCCTCGCGCGCAGATCAGTTGGAAG
AATTTGTCCACTACGTGAAAGGCGAGATCACCAAGGTAGTCGGCAAATAACCCTCGAGCCACCCATGACC
AAAATCCCTTAACGTGAGTTACGCGTCGTTCCACTGAGCGTCAGACCCCGTAGAAAAGATCAAAGGATCT
TCTTGAGATCCTTTTTTTCTGCGCGTAATCTGCTGCTTGCAAACAAAAAAACCACCGCTACCAGCGGTGG
TTTGTTTGCCGGATCAAGAGCTACCAACTCTTTTTCCGAAGGTAACTGGCTTCAGCAGAGCGCAGATACC
AAATACTGTTCTTCTAGTGTAGCCGTAGTTAGGCCACCACTTCAAGAACTCTGTAGCACCGCCTACATAC
CTCGCTCTGCTAATCCTGTTACCAGTGGCTGCTGCCAGTGGCGATAAGTCGTGTCTTACCGGGTTGGACT
CAAGACGATAGTTACCGGATAAGGCGCAGCGGTCGGGCTGAACGGGGGGTTCGTGCACACAGCCCAGCTT
GGAGCGAACGACCTACACCGAACTGAGATACCTACAGCGTGAGCTATGAGAAAGCGCCACGCTTCCCGAA
GGGAGAAAGGCGGACAGGTATCCGGTAAGCGGCAGGGTCGGAACAGGAGAGCGCACGAGGGAGCTTCCAG
GGGGAAACGCCTGGTATCTTTATAGTCCTGTCGGGTTTCGCCACCTCTGACTTGAGCGTCGATTTTTGTG
ATGCTCGTCAGGGGGGCGGAGCCTATGGAAAAACGCCAGCAACGCGGCCTTTTTACGGTTCCTGGCCTTT
TGCTGGCCTTTTGCTCACATGTTCTTTCCTGCGTTATCCCCTGATTCTGTGGATAACCGTATTACCGCCT
TTGAGTGAGCTGATACCGCTCGCCGCAGCCGAACGACCGAGCGCAGCGAGTCAGTGAGCGAGGAAGCGGA
AGAGCGCCCAATACGCAAACCGCCTCTCCCCGCGCGTTGGCCGATTCATTAATGCAGCTGGCACGACAGG
TTTCCCGACTGGAAAGCGGGCAGTGAGCGCAACGCAATTAATACGCGTACCGCTAGCCAGGAAGAGTTTG
TAGAAACGCAAAAAGGCCATCCGTCAGGATGGCCTTCTGCTTAGTTTGATGCCTGGCAGTTTATGGCGGG
CGTCCTGCCCGCCACCCTCCGGGCCGTTGCTTCACAACGTTCAAATCCGCTCCCGGCGGATTTGTCCTAC
TCAGGAGAGCGTTCACCGACAAACAACAGATAAAACGAAAGGCCCAGTCTTCCGACTGAGCCTTTCGTTT
TATTTGATGCCTGGCAGTTCCCTACTCTCGCGTTAACGCTAGCATGGATGTTTT
Features (pLannotate 1.2.2; 11 found; start..end, strand, type, name):
     63..158     +  protein_bind   attL3: mutant version of attL; recombination site for the Gateway® LR reaction LR Clonase™
    182..1654    +  CDS            MDM2: MDM2_HUMAN - Experimental evidence at protein level: Swiss-Prot protein existence level 1. E3 ubiquitin-protein ligase that mediates ubiquitination of p53/TP53, leading to its degradation by the proteasome. Inhibits p53/TP53- and p73/TP73-mediated cell cycle arrest and apoptosis by binding its transcriptional activation domain. Also acts as a ubiquitin ligase E3 toward itself and ARRB1. Permits the nuclear export of p53/TP53. Promotes proteasome-dependent ubiquitin-independent degradation of retinoblastoma RB1 protein. Inhibits DAXX-mediated apoptosis by inducing its ubiquitination and degrada
   1659..1752    -  protein_bind   attL2 (fragment): mutant version of attL; recombination site for the Gateway® LR reaction LR Clonase™
   1867..1890    +  promoter       Pc promoter (fragment): intI1 (promoter lies within the coding sequence); class 1 integron promoter
   2066..2122    +  CDS            GmR (fragment): gentamycin acetyltransferase; aacC1; confers resistance to gentamycin
   2129..2920    +  CDS            SmR: aminoglycoside adenylyltransferase (Murphy, 1985); aadA; confers resistance to spectinomycin and streptomycin
   3013..3601    +  rep_origin     ori: high-copy-number ColE1/pMB1/pBR322/pUC origin of replication
   3784..3876    +  CDS            lacI (fragment): lac repressor; lacI; The lac repressor binds to the lac operator to inhibit transcription in E. coli. This inhibition can be relieved by adding lactose or isopropyl-β-D-thiogalactopyranoside (IPTG).
   3931..3958    -  terminator     rrnB T2 terminator: transcription terminator T2 from the E. coli rrnB gene
   4090..4133    +  terminator     rrnB T1 terminator: Escherichia coli rrnB; transcription terminator T1 from the E. coli rrnB gene
   4180..32      -  CDS            lacZα (fragment) (across the origin): LacZα fragment of β-galactosidase; lacZ fragment
