[The description below was written by a language model from this plasmid's Addgene catalogue record and pLannotate feature annotations shown in this document.]
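Description:
R777-E130 Hs.MDM2-nostop is a Gateway entry clone built on the pDonor-255 backbone. It carries the human MDM2 open reading frame (RefSeq transcript NM_002392.5) with the stop codon removed so that the coding sequence can be read through into a C-terminal tag or fusion partner supplied by a destination vector. The plasmid is about 4.2 kb and is maintained in E. coli at high copy from a ColE1/pUC-type origin. It is selected with spectinomycin through the aadA aminoglycoside adenylyltransferase gene (SmR). That gene sits downstream of remnants of a class 1 integron Pc promoter and a short gentamicin acetyltransferase fragment. Small lacZα and lacI fragments are backbone leftovers with no stated function. The rrnB T1 and T2 terminators lie upstream of the cloning site, where such terminators generally insulate an insert from read-through transcription.

The MDM2 coding sequence is flanked by two attL recombination sites, which the automated annotation labels as attL3 on the 5′ side and a partial attL2 on the 3′ side. LR Clonase uses these sites to transfer the ORF directionally into attR-containing destination vectors. The entry clone contains no annotated promoter for expressing the insert, so it serves as a transfer intermediate rather than an expression plasmid. MDM2 encodes the E3 ubiquitin ligase that ubiquitinates p53 and targets it for proteasomal degradation, and it also blocks p53 transcriptional activity. The depositor notes a silent g1146a substitution relative to the reference sequence. The depositor-supplied and repository-sequenced records are the same length and show identical features, differing only in where numbering begins.
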