Addgene plasmid #70414: R777-E130 Hs.MDM2-nostop
Purpose: Gateway ORF clone of human MDM2 [NM_002392.5] without stop codon (for C-terminal fusions)
Depositing lab: Dominic Esposito. Depositing organization: National Cancer Institute (NCI).
Backbone
  Vector backbone: pDonor-255
  Backbone size w/o insert (bp): 2693
  Vector type: Gateway Entry Clone
Growth in bacteria
  Bacterial resistance: Spectinomycin, 50 μg/mL
  Growth temperature: 37°C
  Growth strain: Top10
  Copy number: High Copy
Gene/Insert
  Gene/Insert name: MDM2 (alt name: NM_002392.5)
  Species: H. sapiens (human)
  Insert size (bp): 1491
  Entrez Gene: MDM2 (a.k.a. ACTFS, HDMX, LSKB, hdm2)
  Cloning method: Gateway Cloning
  Sequencing primers: 5′ M13F 23-mer (5'-CCCAGTCACGACGTTGTAAAACG); 3′ attLR 23-mer (5'-TAACATCAGAGATTTTGAGACAC)
Terms and licenses: Academic/Nonprofit Terms; Industry Terms: Not Available to Industry
Depositor comments: g1146a silent mutation not noted in Refseq
How to cite: R777-E130 Hs.MDM2-nostop was a gift from Dominic Esposito (Addgene plasmid # 70414 ; http://n2t.net/addgene:70414 ; RRID:Addgene_70414)
