>Addgene plasmid #70414 | R777-E130 Hs.MDM2-nostop | addgene partial sequence | sequence record 132394 | pCR8_R1 5'-cgaaccgaacaggcttatgt-3'
GGTGTGCGTCACCCGGCAACCTTGGGTAGCAGCGAAGTCGAGGCATTTCTGTCCTGGCTGGTCTAGAGGA
TCTAAGCTTGCATGCAAATAATGATTTTATTTTGACTGATAGTGACCTGTTCGTTGCAACAAATTGATAA
GCAATGCTTTCCTATAATGCCAACTTTGTACAAGAAAGTTGAGGGGAAATAAGTTAGCACAATCATTTGA
ATTGGTTGTCTACATACTGGGCAGGGCTTATTCCTTTTCTTTAGCTTCTTTGCACATGTAAAGCAGGCCA
TAAGATGTCCTGTTTTGCCATGGACAATGCAACCATTTTTAGGTCGACCTTGACAAATCACACAAGGTTC
AATGGCATTAAGGGGCAAACTAGATTCCACACTCTCTTCTTTGTCTTGGGTTTCTTCCCTTTCAAACTCT
TTCACATCTTCTTGGCTGCTATAAATAATGCTACTAGAAGTTGATGGCTGAGAATAGTCTTCACTTTCTT
GTGATTGTGAAGCTTGTGTAATTTTATCATCATTTTCTTCAACACATGACTCTCTGGAATCATTCACTAT
AGTTTTTTTACAATCAGGAACATCAAAGCCCTCTTCAGCTTGTGTTGAGTTTTCCAGTTTGGCTTTCTCA
GAGATTTCCCCTTTATCTTTCCCTTTATCTTCAGGAAGCCAATTCTCACGAAGGGCCCAACATCTGTTGC
AATGTGATGGAAGGGGGGGATTCATTTCATTGCATGAAGTGCATTTCCAATAGTCAGCTAAGGAAATTTC
AGGATCTTCTTCAAATGAATCTGTATCACTCTCCCCTGCCTGATACACAGTAACTTGATATACCTCATCA
TCTTCATCTGAGAGTTCTTGTCCTTCTTCACTAAGGCTATAATCTTCTGAGTCGAGAGATTCAACTTCAA
ATTCTACACTAAACTGATCTGAAACTGAATCCTGATCCAACCAATCACCTGAATGTTCACTTACACCAGC
ATCAAGATCCGGATTCGATGGCGTCCCTGTAGATTCACTGCTACTGCTTCTTTCACAACATATCTCCCTT
A
